Addgene plasmid #81836: pDONR223_CDKN1B_WT
Purpose: Gateway Donor vector containing CDKN1B ,part of the Target Accelerator Plasmid Collection.
Depositing lab: Jesse Boehm & William Hahn & David Root. Depositing organization: Broad Institute. Publication: Systematic Functional Interrogation of Rare Cancer Variants Identifies Oncogenic Alleles. Kim E, Ilic N, Shrestha Y, Zou L, Kamburov A, Zhu C, Yang X, Lubonja R, Tran N, Nguyen C, Lawrence MS, Piccioni F, Bagul M, Doench JG, Chouinard CR, Wu X, Hogstrom L, Natoli T, Tamayo P, Horn H, Corsello SM, Lage K, Root DE, Subramanian A, Golub TR, Getz G, Boehm JS, Hahn WC. Cancer Discov. 2016 Jul;6(7):714-26. doi: 10.1158/2159-8290.CD-16-0160. Epub 2016 May 4. PubMed 27147599.
Backbone
  Vector backbone: pDONR223
  Backbone manufacturer: Invitrogen
  Backbone size w/o insert (bp): 2790
  Vector type: Gateway Entry vector
Growth in bacteria
  Bacterial resistance: Spectinomycin, 50 μg/mL
  Growth temperature: 37°C
  Growth strain: DH5alpha
  Copy number: High Copy
Gene/Insert
  Gene/Insert name: CDKN1B
  Species: H. sapiens (human)
  Mutation: V109G
  GenBank ID: NM_004064.4
  Entrez Gene: CDKN1B (a.k.a. CDKN4, KIP1, MEN1B, MEN4, P27KIP1)
  Promoter: None
  Cloning method: Gateway Cloning
  Sequencing primers: 5′ M13pUC-fwd; 3′ M13-Rev
Terms and licenses: Academic/Nonprofit Terms; Industry Terms: Not Available to Industry
Depositor comments: Closed state: stop codon immediately follows insert
How to cite: pDONR223_CDKN1B_WT was a gift from Jesse Boehm & William Hahn & David Root (Addgene plasmid # 81836 ; http://n2t.net/addgene:81836 ; RRID:Addgene_81836)
