[The description below was written by a language model from this plasmid's Addgene catalogue record and pLannotate feature annotations shown in this document.]
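Description:
pDONR223_CDKN1B_WT is a Gateway entry clone built on the Invitrogen pDONR223 backbone and carrying the human CDKN1B open reading frame, which encodes the cyclin-dependent kinase inhibitor p27Kip1, a regulator of G1 arrest that inhibits cyclin E– and cyclin A–CDK2 complexes and modulates cyclin D–CDK4 complexes. The plasmid is about 3.4 kb and is propagated in E. coli from a high-copy ColE1/pUC-type origin. Selection is by spectinomycin through the aadA aminoglycoside adenylyltransferase gene (SmR). That gene sits downstream of a class 1 integron Pc promoter fragment and a remnant of a gentamicin resistance gene. Small lacZα and lacI fragments are annotated as backbone remnants, and rrnB T1 and T2 terminators are also annotated in the backbone.

The CDKN1B coding sequence spans roughly 600 bp and is flanked on both sides by attL recombination sites. The automated annotation labels both as an attL3 variant. These sites allow the ORF to be moved by LR Clonase reaction into any compatible Gateway destination vector. The record lists no promoter for the insert, so the clone is a shuttle and archival form rather than an expression construct; the only nearby promoter is a T7 promoter lying outside the 3′ att site in reverse orientation. The ORF is in the "closed" configuration, with a stop codon directly after the coding sequence, so it is not suited to C-terminal fusion tags in destination vectors.

Although the name says WT, the catalogue entry lists a V109G change relative to the reference transcript; the record does not explain this discrepancy. The plasmid belongs to the Target Accelerator Plasmid Collection, a resource for functional testing of cancer-associated gene variants, where it presumably serves as the reference allele.
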