Features (pLannotate 1.2.2; 12 found; start..end, strand, type, name):
     38..74      -  CDS            lacZα (fragment): LacZα fragment of β-galactosidase; lacZ fragment
     91..186     +  protein_bind   attL3: mutant version of attL; recombination site for the Gateway® LR reaction LR Clonase™
    192..785     +  CDS            CDKN1B: CDN1B_HUMAN - Also known as KIP1. Experimental evidence at protein level: Swiss-Prot protein existence level 1. Important regulator of cell cycle progression. Inhibits the kinase activity of CDK2 bound to cyclin A, but has little inhibitory activity on CDK2 bound to SPDYA (PubMed:28666995). Involved in G1 arrest. Potent inhibitor of cyclin E- and cyclin A-CDK2 complexes. Forms a complex with cyclin type D-CDK4 complexes and is involved in the assembly, stability, and modulation of CCND1-CDK4 complex activation. Acts either as an inhibitor or an activator of cyclin type D-CDK4 complexes dependi
    793..888     -  protein_bind   attL3: mutant version of attL; recombination site for the Gateway® LR reaction LR Clonase™
    907..925     -  promoter       T7 promoter: promoter for bacteriophage T7 RNA polymerase
   1115..1138    +  promoter       Pc promoter (fragment): intI1 (promoter lies within the coding sequence); class 1 integron promoter
   1314..1370    +  CDS            GmR (fragment): gentamycin acetyltransferase; aacC1; confers resistance to gentamycin
   1377..2168    +  CDS            SmR: aminoglycoside adenylyltransferase (Murphy, 1985); aadA; confers resistance to spectinomycin and streptomycin
   2261..2849    +  rep_origin     ori: high-copy-number ColE1/pMB1/pBR322/pUC origin of replication
   3032..3124    +  CDS            lacI (fragment): lac repressor; lacI; The lac repressor binds to the lac operator to inhibit transcription in E. coli. This inhibition can be relieved by adding lactose or isopropyl-β-D-thiogalactopyranoside (IPTG).
   3179..3206    -  terminator     rrnB T2 terminator: transcription terminator T2 from the E. coli rrnB gene
   3338..3381    +  terminator     rrnB T1 terminator: Escherichia coli rrnB; transcription terminator T1 from the E. coli rrnB gene
>Addgene plasmid #81836 | pDONR223_CDKN1B_WT | addgene full sequence | sequence record 168697 | Addgene NGS Result
GGCAGTTCCCTACTCTCGCGTTAACGCTAGCATGGATGTTTTCCCAGTCACGACGTTGTAAAACGACGGC
CAGTCTTAAGCTCGGGCCCCAAATAATGATTTTATTTTGACTGATAGTGACCTGTTCGTTGCAACAAATT
GATGAGCAATGCTTTTTTATAATGACAACTTTGTACAAAAAAGTTGGCACCATGTCAAACGTGCGAGTGT
CTAACGGGAGCCCTAGCCTGGAGCGGATGGACGCCAGGCAGGCGGAGCACCCCAAGCCCTCGGCCTGCAG
GAACCTCTTCGGCCCGGTGGACCACGAAGAGTTAACCCGGGACTTGGAGAAGCACTGCAGAGACATGGAA
GAGGCGAGCCAGCGCAAGTGGAATTTCGATTTTCAGAATCACAAACCCCTAGAGGGCAAGTACGAGTGGC
AAGAGGTGGAGAAGGGCAGCTTGCCCGAGTTCTACTACAGACCCCCGCGGCCCCCCAAAGGTGCCTGCAA
GGTGCCGGCGCAGGAGAGCCAGGATGGCAGCGGGAGCCGCCCGGCGGCGCCTTTAATTGGGGCTCCGGCT
AACTCTGAGGACACGCATTTGGTGGACCCAAAGACTGATCCGTCGGACAGCCAGACGGGGTTAGCGGAGC
AATGCGCAGGAATAAGGAAGCGACCTGCAACCGACGATTCTTCTACTCAAAACAAAAGAGCCAACAGAAC
AGAAGAAAATGTTTCAGACGGTTCCCCAAATGCCGGTTCTGTGGAGCAGACGCCCAAGAAGCCTGGCCTC
AGAAGACGTCAAACGTGATTGCCAACTTTCTTGTACAAAGTTGGCATTATAAGAAAGCATTGCTTATCAA
TTTGTTGCAACGAACAGGTCACTATCAGTCAAAATAAAATCATTATTTGCCATCCAGCTGATATCCCCTA
TAGTGAGTCGTATTACATGGTCATAGCTGTTTCCTGGCAGCTCTGGCCCGTGTCTCAAAATCTCTGATGT
TACATTGCACAAGATAAAAATATATCATCATGCCTCCTCTAGACCAGCCAGGACAGAAATGCCTCGACTT
CGCTGCTACCCAAGGTTGCCGGGTGACGCACACCGTGGAAACGGATGAAGGCACGAACCCAGTGGACATA
AGCCTGTTCGGTTCGTAAGCTGTAATGCAAGTAGCGTATGCGCTCACGCAACTGGTCCAGAACCTTGACC
GAACGCAGCGGTGGTAACGGCGCAGTGGCGGTTTTCATGGCTTGTTATGACTGTTTTTTTGGGGTACAGT
CTATGCCTCGGGCATCCAAGCAGCAAGCGCGTTACGCCGTGGGTCGATGTTTGATGTTATGGAGCAGCAA
CGATGTTACGCAGCAGGGCAGTCGCCCTAAAACAAAGTTAAACATTATGAGGGAAGCGGTGATCGCCGAA
GTATCGACTCAACTATCAGAGGTAGTTGGCGTCATCGAGCGCCATCTCGAACCGACGTTGCTGGCCGTAC
ATTTGTACGGCTCCGCAGTGGATGGCGGCCTGAAGCCACACAGTGATATTGATTTGCTGGTTACGGTGAC
CGTAAGGCTTGATGAAACAACGCGGCGAGCTTTGATCAACGACCTTTTGGAAACTTCGGCTTCCCCTGGA
GAGAGCGAGATTCTCCGCGCTGTAGAAGTCACCATTGTTGTGCACGACGACATCATTCCGTGGCGTTATC
CAGCTAAGCGCGAACTGCAATTTGGAGAATGGCAGCGCAATGACATTCTTGCAGGTATCTTCGAGCCAGC
CACGATCGACATTGATCTGGCTATCTTGCTGACAAAAGCAAGAGAACATAGCGTTGCCTTGGTAGGTCCA
GCGGCGGAGGAACTCTTTGATCCGGTTCCTGAACAGGATCTATTTGAGGCGCTAAATGAAACCTTAACGC
TATGGAACTCGCCGCCCGACTGGGCTGGCGATGAGCGAAATGTAGTGCTTACGTTGTCCCGCATTTGGTA
CAGCGCAGTAACCGGCAAAATCGCGCCGAAGGATGTCGCTGCCGACTGGGCAATGGAGCGCCTGCCGGCC
CAGTATCAGCCCGTCATACTTGAAGCTAGACAGGCTTATCTTGGACAAGAAGAAGATCGCTTGGCCTCGC
GCGCAGATCAGTTGGAAGAATTTGTCCACTACGTGAAAGGCGAGATCACCAAGGTAGTCGGCAAATAACC
CTCGAGCCACCCATGACCAAAATCCCTTAACGTGAGTTACGCGTCGTTCCACTGAGCGTCAGACCCCGTA
GAAAAGATCAAAGGATCTTCTTGAGATCCTTTTTTTCTGCGCGTAATCTGCTGCTTGCAAACAAAAAAAC
CACCGCTACCAGCGGTGGTTTGTTTGCCGGATCAAGAGCTACCAACTCTTTTTCCGAAGGTAACTGGCTT
CAGCAGAGCGCAGATACCAAATACTGTTCTTCTAGTGTAGCCGTAGTTAGGCCACCACTTCAAGAACTCT
GTAGCACCGCCTACATACCTCGCTCTGCTAATCCTGTTACCAGTGGCTGCTGCCAGTGGCGATAAGTCGT
GTCTTACCGGGTTGGACTCAAGACGATAGTTACCGGATAAGGCGCAGCGGTCGGGCTGAACGGGGGGTTC
GTGCACACAGCCCAGCTTGGAGCGAACGACCTACACCGAACTGAGATACCTACAGCGTGAGCTATGAGAA
AGCGCCACGCTTCCCGAAGGGAGAAAGGCGGACAGGTATCCGGTAAGCGGCAGGGTCGGAACAGGAGAGC
GCACGAGGGAGCTTCCAGGGGGAAACGCCTGGTATCTTTATAGTCCTGTCGGGTTTCGCCACCTCTGACT
TGAGCGTCGATTTTTGTGATGCTCGTCAGGGGGGCGGAGCCTATGGAAAAACGCCAGCAACGCGGCCTTT
TTACGGTTCCTGGCCTTTTGCTGGCCTTTTGCTCACATGTTCTTTCCTGCGTTATCCCCTGATTCTGTGG
ATAACCGTATTACCGCCTTTGAGTGAGCTGATACCGCTCGCCGCAGCCGAACGACCGAGCGCAGCGAGTC
AGTGAGCGAGGAAGCGGAAGAGCGCCCAATACGCAAACCGCCTCTCCCCGCGCGTTGGCCGATTCATTAA
TGCAGCTGGCACGACAGGTTTCCCGACTGGAAAGCGGGCAGTGAGCGCAACGCAATTAATACGCGTACCG
CTAGCCAGGAAGAGTTTGTAGAAACGCAAAAAGGCCATCCGTCAGGATGGCCTTCTGCTTAGTTTGATGC
CTGGCAGTTTATGGCGGGCGTCCTGCCCGCCACCCTCCGGGCCGTTGCTTCACAACGTTCAAATCCGCTC
CCGGCGGATTTGTCCTACTCAGGAGAGCGTTCACCGACAAACAACAGATAAAACGAAAGGCCCAGTCTTC
CGACTGAGCCTTTCGTTTTATTTGATGCCT
