>Addgene plasmid #81836 | pDONR223_CDKN1B_WT | depositor partial sequence | sequence record 155155 | Insert sequence
ATGTCAAACGTGCGAGTGTCTAACGGGAGCCCTAGCCTGGAGCGGATGGACGCCAGGCAGGCGGAGCACC
CCAAGCCCTCGGCCTGCAGGAACCTCTTCGGCCCGGTGGACCACGAAGAGTTAACCCGGGACTTGGAGAA
GCACTGCAGAGACATGGAAGAGGCGAGCCAGCGCAAGTGGAATTTCGATTTTCAGAATCACAAACCCCTA
GAGGGCAAGTACGAGTGGCAAGAGGTGGAGAAGGGCAGCTTGCCCGAGTTCTACTACAGACCCCCGCGGC
CCCCCAAAGGTGCCTGCAAGGTGCCGGCGCAGGAGAGCCAGGATGGCAGCGGGAGCCGCCCGGCGGCGCC
TTTAATTGGGGCTCCGGCTAACTCTGAGGACACGCATTTGGTGGACCCAAAGACTGATCCGTCGGACAGC
CAGACGGGGTTAGCGGAGCAATGCGCAGGAATAAGGAAGCGACCTGCAACCGACGATTCTTCTACTCAAA
ACAAAAGAGCCAACAGAACAGAAGAAAATGTTTCAGACGGTTCCCCAAATGCCGGTTCTGTGGAGCAGAC
GCCCAAGAAGCCTGGCCTCAGAAGACGTCAAACG
